Addgene plasmid #176163: pMC7-X2dw
Purpose: yeast MoClo level-0 part plasmid type 7 containing 3' homology for integration site X-2
Depositing lab: Florian David. Depositing organization: Chalmers University of Technology. Publication: Expansion of the Yeast Modular Cloning Toolkit for CRISPR-Based Applications, Genomic Integrations and Combinatorial Libraries. Otto M, Skrekas C, Gossing M, Gustafsson J, Siewers V, David F. ACS Synth Biol. 2021 Dec 17;10(12):3461-3474. doi: 10.1021/acssynbio.1c00408. Epub 2021 Dec 3. PubMed 34860007.
Backbone
  Vector backbone: pYTK001
  Vector type: Synthetic Biology
Growth in bacteria
  Bacterial resistance: Chloramphenicol, 25 μg/mL
  Growth temperature: 37°C
  Growth strain: DH5alpha
  Copy number: High Copy
Gene/Insert
  Gene/Insert name: 3' homology for integration site X-2
  Species: S. cerevisiae (budding yeast)
  Cloning method: Restriction Enzyme; 5′ cloning site BsmBI (destroyed during cloning); 3′ cloning site BsmBI (destroyed during cloning)
Terms and licenses: Academic/Nonprofit Terms; Industry Terms: Not Available to Industry
Depositor comments: Constructed using the Yeast Modular Cloning Toolkit (Lee et al. ACS Synth Biol. 2015). Homologous region amplified from EasyClone-MarkerFree toolkit (Jessop-Fabre et al. Biotechnol J. 2016).
How to cite: pMC7-X2dw was a gift from Florian David (Addgene plasmid # 176163 ; http://n2t.net/addgene:176163 ; RRID:Addgene_176163)
