[The description below was written by a language model from this plasmid's Addgene catalogue record and pLannotate feature annotations shown in this document.]
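Description:
pMC7-X2dw is a level-0 part plasmid for the yeast Modular Cloning (MoClo) system, built in the pYTK001 entry vector of the Yeast Modular Cloning Toolkit. It is a small (about 2.2 kb) bacterial storage plasmid rather than a yeast-replicating vector. The annotated features are a high-copy ColE1/pUC-type origin of replication, a chloramphenicol acetyltransferase (cat) gene driven by its native promoter, and a lambda t0 terminator. Propagation is therefore in E. coli under chloramphenicol selection, and no yeast origin or yeast marker is annotated.

The payload is a type 7 part carrying the 3' (downstream) homology arm for the X-2 genomic integration site of Saccharomyces cerevisiae. According to the depositor, this region was amplified from the EasyClone-MarkerFree toolkit. It was inserted by BsmBI-based cloning, which destroyed both BsmBI sites. The homology region is not picked up by the automated feature table, which annotates only backbone elements; it presumably lies in the unannotated stretch between the origin and the terminator.

In the MoClo scheme, each part type has a fixed position in the assembly. A type 7 part of this kind is combined by Golden Gate assembly with other level-0 parts, including a matching 5' homology part, to build integration vectors. In such a vector the expression cassette or cassettes are flanked by the two X-2 arms, which direct homologous recombination into that chromosomal locus. The associated toolkit expansion is aimed at CRISPR-based applications, genomic integrations and combinatorial libraries in yeast.
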