Features (pLannotate 1.2.2; 4 found; start..end, strand, type, name):
    449..546     -  promoter       cat promoter: promoter of the E. coli cat gene encoding chloramphenicol acetyltransferase
    630..1218    +  rep_origin     ori: high-copy-number ColE1/pMB1/pBR322/pUC origin of replication
   1883..1917    -  terminator     lambda t0 terminator: minimal transcription terminator from phage lambda (Scholtissek and Grosse, 1987)
   1991..448     -  CDS            cat (across the origin): CAT_ECOLX - Experimental evidence at protein level: Swiss-Prot protein existence level 1. This enzyme is an effector of chloramphenicol resistance in bacteria. From Escherichia coli. This protein is used as a marker in many commonly used cloning vectors, such as pACYC184.
>Addgene plasmid #176163 | pMC7-X2dw | addgene full sequence | sequence record 346223 | Addgene NGS Result
AGGGATTGGCTGAAACGAAAAACATATTCTCAATAAACCCTTTAGGGAAATAGGCCAGGTTTTCACCGTA
ACACGCCACATCTTGCGAATATATGTGTAGAAACTGCCGGAAATCGTCGTGGTATTCACTCCAGAGCGAT
GAAAACGTTTCAGTTTGCTCATGGAAAACGGTGTAACAAGGGTGAACACTATCCCATATCACCAGCTCAC
CGTCTTTCATTGCCATACGAAATTCCGGATGAGCATTCATCAGGCGGGCAAGAATGTGAATAAAGGCCGG
ATAAAACTTGTGCTTATTTTTCTTTACGGTCTTTAAAAAGGCCGTAATATCCAGCTGAACGGTCTGGTTA
TAGGTACATTGAGCAACTGACTGAAATGCCTCAAAATGTTCTTTACGATGCCATTGGGATATATCAACGG
TGGTATATCCAGTGATTTTTTTCTCCATTTTAGCTTCCTTAGCTCCTGAAAATCTCGATAACTCAAAAAA
TACGCCCGGTAGTGATCTTATTTCATTATGGTGAAAGTTGGAACCTCTTACGTGCCCGATCAATCATGAC
CAAAATCCCTTAACGTGAGTTTTCGTTCCACTGAGCGTCAGACCCCGTAGAAAAGATCAAAGGATCTTCT
TGAGATCCTTTTTTTCTGCGCGTAATCTGCTGCTTGCAAACAAAAAAACCACCGCTACCAGCGGTGGTTT
GTTTGCCGGATCAAGAGCTACCAACTCTTTTTCCGAAGGTAACTGGCTTCAGCAGAGCGCAGATACCAAA
TACTGTTCTTCTAGTGTAGCCGTAGTTAGGCCACCACTTCAAGAACTCTGTAGCACCGCCTACATACCTC
GCTCTGCTAATCCTGTTACCAGTGGCTGCTGCCAGTGGCGATAAGTCGTGTCTTACCGGGTTGGACTCAA
GACGATAGTTACCGGATAAGGCGCAGCGGTCGGGCTGAACGGGGGGTTCGTGCACACAGCCCAGCTTGGA
GCGAACGACCTACACCGAACTGAGATACCTACAGCGTGAGCTATGAGAAAGCGCCACGCTTCCCGAAGGG
AGAAAGGCGGACAGGTATCCGGTAAGCGGCAGGGTCGGAACAGGAGAGCGCACGAGGGAGCTTCCAGGGG
GAAACGCCTGGTATCTTTATAGTCCTGTCGGGTTTCGCCACCTCTGACTTGAGCGTCGATTTTTGTGATG
CTCGTCAGGGGGGCGGAGCCTATGGAAAAACGCCAGCAACGCGGCCTTTTTACGGTTCCTGGCCTTTTGC
TGGCCTTTTGCTCACATGTTCTTTCCTGCGTTATCCCCTGATTCTGTGGATAACCGTAGTCGGTCTCAGA
GTCCTGCAGGACTAGTGCTGAGGCATTAATCCTGCATAATCGGCCTCACAGAGGGATCCCGTTACCCATC
TATGCTGAAGATTTATCATACTATTCCTCCGCTCGTTTCTTTTTTCAGTGAGGTGTGTCGTGAAAGAAAA
CCCACAATTAAACTTTCAACAACCGGGCGACTAGGAAGAGAGTAGTGGGCGCGGATGACGAAGGCTAAGG
TCACTTCTTCGTTTCCTTTATTGGGGTTTCCGTGTAGCCTTCCCCTGAATAGTGTGGGACGTTTTATGAG
AAGCCGTAAGAAATAGGCAAATTGAGTTATGACAAGTAGACATGATGCCGCAGCCTTGCCTGACTTTACG
ACTCCTTCATGAATAAGTTTTTCTATCGAGTTCTTTTCCTTTTTTCGCCTTAATTAGCTCAATTAAGCCT
GTCCTCACTACTTTTCTTTTTCTTATCGGCTTTGTGCCACACCTAACCTTCGAATGCTGTTTTATTCCGT
TCTTACATGGGATGGTAATGCCTTGGCGAGATTAAGACCTCAGCGCCGATGAGACCAGACCAATAAAAAA
CGCCCGGCGGCAACCGAGCGTTCTGAACAAATCCAGATGGAGTTCTGAGGTCATTACTGGATCTATCAAC
AGGAGTCCAAGCGAGCTCGATATCAAATTACGCCCCGCCCTGCCACTCATCGCAGTACTGTTGTAATTCA
TTAAGCATTCTGCCGACATGGAAGCCATCACAAACGGCATGATGAACCTGAATCGCCAGCGGCATCAGCA
CCTTGTCGCCTTGCGTATAATATTTGCCCATGGTGAAAACGGGGGCGAAGAAGTTGTCCATATTGGCCAC
GTTTAAATCAAAACTGGTGAAACTCACCC
